Addgene plasmid #83849: pDONR-IAA12_no stop
Purpose: Gateway donor vector for IAA12 with no stop codon
Depositing lab: Jennifer Nemhauser. Depositing organization: University of Washington. Publication: A synthetic approach reveals extensive tunability of auxin signaling. Havens KA, Guseman JM, Jang SS, Pierre-Jerome E, Bolten N, Klavins E, Nemhauser JL. Plant Physiol. 2012 Sep;160(1):135-42. doi: 10.1104/pp.112.202184. Epub 2012 Jul 27. PubMed 22843664.
Backbone
  Vector backbone: pDONR221
  Backbone manufacturer: Invitrogen
  Vector type: Gateway Donor vector
Growth in bacteria
  Bacterial resistance: Kanamycin, 50 μg/mL
  Growth temperature: 37°C
  Growth strain: DH5alpha
  Copy number: Unknown
Gene/Insert
  Gene/Insert name: NM_100334.4
  Species: A. thaliana (mustard weed)
  Mutation: no stop codon
  Entrez Gene: IAA12 (a.k.a. AT1G04550, BDL, BODENLOS, T1G11.20, T1G11_20, indole-3-acetic acid inducible 12)
  Cloning method: Gateway Cloning
  Sequencing primers: 5′ M13F; 3′ M13R
Terms and licenses: Academic/Nonprofit Terms; Industry Terms: Not Available to Industry
How to cite: pDONR-IAA12_no stop was a gift from Jennifer Nemhauser (Addgene plasmid # 83849 ; http://n2t.net/addgene:83849 ; RRID:Addgene_83849)
