[The description below was written by a language model from this plasmid's Addgene catalogue record and pLannotate feature annotations shown in this document.]
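Description:
pDONR-IAA12_no stop is a Gateway entry clone built in the pDONR221 backbone, carrying the coding sequence of Arabidopsis thaliana IAA12 (also known as BODENLOS/BDL, AT1G04550) with its stop codon removed. Although catalogued as a donor vector, the annotated 3,267 bp sequence shows the insert flanked by attL1 and attL2 sites. This is the configuration produced after a BP recombination, and it makes the plasmid ready for LR Clonase-mediated transfer into attR-containing destination vectors. The plasmid is maintained in E. coli through a high-copy ColE1/pUC-type origin and selected with kanamycin via the aph(3')-Ia resistance gene.

The IAA12 open reading frame occupies the interval between the att sites in the forward orientation. No promoter is annotated upstream of it, so the plasmid serves as a shuttle for the coding sequence rather than as an expression vector. The rrnB T1 and T2 terminators lie upstream of attL1 and insulate the cassette from read-through transcription. A T7 promoter sits beyond attL2 and points back toward the insert. The short lacI and lacZα fragments are backbone remnants with no evident function. M13 forward and reverse primer sites are listed for sequence verification.

IAA12 encodes an Aux/IAA protein, a short-lived transcriptional repressor of early auxin response genes that acts through interaction with ARF transcription factors. Omitting the stop codon allows in-frame C-terminal fusions to tags or reporters supplied by a destination vector. The associated publication concerns a synthetic approach to the tunability of auxin signalling, but the record does not state the specific destination vectors or fusion partners.
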