Features (pLannotate 1.2.2; 10 found; start..end, strand, type, name):
    121..213     +  CDS            lacI (fragment): lac repressor; lacI; The lac repressor binds to the lac operator to inhibit transcription in E. coli. This inhibition can be relieved by adding lactose or isopropyl-β-D-thiogalactopyranoside (IPTG).
    268..295     -  terminator     rrnB T2 terminator: transcription terminator T2 from the E. coli rrnB gene
    427..470     +  terminator     rrnB T1 terminator: Escherichia coli rrnB; transcription terminator T1 from the E. coli rrnB gene
    517..553     -  CDS            lacZα (fragment): LacZα fragment of β-galactosidase; lacZ fragment
    569..668     +  protein_bind   attL1: mutant version of attL; recombination site for the Gateway® LR reaction LR Clonase™
    674..1390    +  CDS            IAA12: IAA12_ARATH - Also known as BDL. Experimental evidence at protein level: Swiss-Prot protein existence level 1. Aux/IAA proteins are short-lived transcriptional factors that function as repressors of early auxin response genes at low auxin concentrations. Repression is thought to result from the interaction with auxin response factors (ARFs), proteins that bind to the auxin- responsive promoter element (AuxRE). Formation of heterodimers with ARF proteins may alter their ability to modulate early auxin response genes expression. From Arabidopsis thaliana (Mouse-ear cress).
   1392..1491    -  protein_bind   attL2: mutant version of attL; recombination site for the Gateway® LR reaction LR Clonase™
   1509..1527    -  promoter       T7 promoter: promoter for bacteriophage T7 RNA polymerase
   1661..2470    +  CDS            KanR: aminoglycoside phosphotransferase; aph(3')-Ia; confers resistance to kanamycin in bacteria or G418 (Geneticin®) in eukaryotes
   2617..3205    +  rep_origin     ori: high-copy-number ColE1/pMB1/pBR322/pUC origin of replication
>Addgene plasmid #83849 | pDONR-IAA12_no stop | depositor full sequence | sequence record 161920 | pDONR-IAA12_no stop sequence 3267 bps
CTTTCCTGCGTTATCCCCTGATTCTGTGGATAACCGTATTACCGCCTTTGAGTGAGCTGATACCGCTCGC
CGCAGCCGAACGACCGAGCGCAGCGAGTCAGTGAGCGAGGAAGCGGAAGAGCGCCCAATACGCAAACCGC
CTCTCCCCGCGCGTTGGCCGATTCATTAATGCAGCTGGCACGACAGGTTTCCCGACTGGAAAGCGGGCAG
TGAGCGCAACGCAATTAATACGCGTACCGCTAGCCAGGAAGAGTTTGTAGAAACGCAAAAAGGCCATCCG
TCAGGATGGCCTTCTGCTTAGTTTGATGCCTGGCAGTTTATGGCGGGCGTCCTGCCCGCCACCCTCCGGG
CCGTTGCTTCACAACGTTCAAATCCGCTCCCGGCGGATTTGTCCTACTCAGGAGAGCGTTCACCGACAAA
CAACAGATAAAACGAAAGGCCCAGTCTTCCGACTGAGCCTTTCGTTTTATTTGATGCCTGGCAGTTCCCT
ACTCTCGCGTTAACGCTAGCATGGATGTTTTCCCAGTCACGACGTTGTAAAACGACGGCCAGTCTTAAGC
TCGGGCCCCAAATAATGATTTTATTTTGACTGATAGTGACCTGTTCGTTGCAACAAATTGATGAGCAATG
CTTTTTTATAATGCCAACTTTGTACAAAAAAGCAGGCTTCAAAATGCGTGGTGTGTCAGAATTGGAGGTG
GGGAAGAGTAATCTTCCGGCGGAGAGTGAGCTGGAATTGGGATTAGGGCTCAGCCTCGGTGGTGGCGCGT
GGAAAGAGCGTGGGAGGATTCTTACTGCTAAGGATTTTCCTTCCGTTGGGTCTAAACGCTCTGCTGAATC
TTCCTCTCACCAAGGAGCTTCTCCTCCTCGTTCAAGTCAAGTGGTAGGATGGCCACCAATTGGGTTACAC
AGGATGAACAGTTTGGTTAATAACCAAGCTATGAAGGCAGCAAGAGCGGAAGAAGGAGACGGGGAGAAGA
AAGTTGTGAAGAATGATGAGCTCAAAGATGTGTCAATGAAGGTGAATCCGAAAGTTCAGGGCTTAGGGTT
TGTTAAGGTGAATATGGATGGAGTTGGTATAGGCAGAAAAGTGGATATGAGAGCTCATTCGTCTTACGAA
AACTTGGCTCAGACGCTTGAGGAAATGTTCTTTGGAATGACAGGTACTACTTGTCGAGAAAAGGTTAAAC
CTTTAAGGCTTTTAGATGGATCATCAGACTTTGTACTCACTTATGAAGATAAGGAAGGGGATTGGATGCT
TGTTGGAGATGTTCCATGGAGAATGTTTATCAACTCGGTGAAAAGGCTTCGGATCATGGGAACCTCAGAA
GCTAGTGGACTAGCTCCAAGACGTCAAGAGCAGAAGGATAGACAAAGAAACAACCCTGTTCACCCAGCTT
TCTTGTACAAAGTTGGCATTATAAGAAAGCATTGCTTATCAATTTGTTGCAACGAACAGGTCACTATCAG
TCAAAATAAAATCATTATTTGCCATCCAGCTGATATCCCCTATAGTGAGTCGTATTACATGGTCATAGCT
GTTTCCTGGCAGCTCTGGCCCGTGTCTCAAAATCTCTGATGTTACATTGCACAAGATAAAATAATATCAT
CATGAACAATAAAACTGTCTGCTTACATAAACAGTAATACAAGGGGTGTTATGAGCCATATTCAACGGGA
AACGTCGAGGCCGCGATTAAATTCCAACATGGATGCTGATTTATATGGGTATAAATGGGCTCGCGATAAT
GTCGGGCAATCAGGTGCGACAATCTATCGCTTGTATGGGAAGCCCGATGCGCCAGAGTTGTTTCTGAAAC
ATGGCAAAGGTAGCGTTGCCAATGATGTTACAGATGAGATGGTCAGACTAAACTGGCTGACGGAATTTAT
GCCTCTTCCGACCATCAAGCATTTTATCCGTACTCCTGATGATGCATGGTTACTCACCACTGCGATCCCC
GGAAAAACAGCATTCCAGGTATTAGAAGAATATCCTGATTCAGGTGAAAATATTGTTGATGCGCTGGCAG
TGTTCCTGCGCCGGTTGCATTCGATTCCTGTTTGTAATTGTCCTTTTAACAGCGATCGCGTATTTCGTCT
CGCTCAGGCGCAATCACGAATGAATAACGGTTTGGTTGATGCGAGTGATTTTGATGACGAGCGTAATGGC
TGGCCTGTTGAACAAGTCTGGAAAGAAATGCATAAACTTTTGCCATTCTCACCGGATTCAGTCGTCACTC
ATGGTGATTTCTCACTTGATAACCTTATTTTTGACGAGGGGAAATTAATAGGTTGTATTGATGTTGGACG
AGTCGGAATCGCAGACCGATACCAGGATCTTGCCATCCTATGGAACTGCCTCGGTGAGTTTTCTCCTTCA
TTACAGAAACGGCTTTTTCAAAAATATGGTATTGATAATCCTGATATGAATAAATTGCAGTTTCATTTGA
TGCTCGATGAGTTTTTCTAATCAGAATTGGTTAATTGGTTGTAACACTGGCAGAGCATTACGCTGACTTG
ACGGGACGGCGCAAGCTCATGACCAAAATCCCTTAACGTGAGTTACGCGTCGTTCCACTGAGCGTCAGAC
CCCGTAGAAAAGATCAAAGGATCTTCTTGAGATCCTTTTTTTCTGCGCGTAATCTGCTGCTTGCAAACAA
AAAAACCACCGCTACCAGCGGTGGTTTGTTTGCCGGATCAAGAGCTACCAACTCTTTTTCCGAAGGTAAC
TGGCTTCAGCAGAGCGCAGATACCAAATACTGTTCTTCTAGTGTAGCCGTAGTTAGGCCACCACTTCAAG
AACTCTGTAGCACCGCCTACATACCTCGCTCTGCTAATCCTGTTACCAGTGGCTGCTGCCAGTGGCGATA
AGTCGTGTCTTACCGGGTTGGACTCAAGACGATAGTTACCGGATAAGGCGCAGCGGTCGGGCTGAACGGG
GGGTTCGTGCACACAGCCCAGCTTGGAGCGAACGACCTACACCGAACTGAGATACCTACAGCGTGAGCTA
TGAGAAAGCGCCACGCTTCCCGAAGGGAGAAAGGCGGACAGGTATCCGGTAAGCGGCAGGGTCGGAACAG
GAGAGCGCACGAGGGAGCTTCCAGGGGGAAACGCCTGGTATCTTTATAGTCCTGTCGGGTTTCGCCACCT
CTGACTTGAGCGTCGATTTTTGTGATGCTCGTCAGGGGGGCGGAGCCTATGGAAAAACGCCAGCAACGCG
GCCTTTTTACGGTTCCTGGCCTTTTGCTGGCCTTTTGCTCACATGTT
