>Addgene plasmid #83849 | pDONR-IAA12_no stop | addgene partial sequence | sequence record 161306 | M13-Rev 5'-CAGGAAACAGCTATGACC-3'
TCAGCTGGATGGCAAATAATGATTTTATTTTGACTGATAGTGACCTGTTCGTTGCAACAAATTGATAAGC
AATGCTTTCTTATAATGCCAACTTTGTACAAGAAAGCTGGGTGAACAGGGTTGTTTCTTTGTCTATCCTT
CTGCTCTTGACGTCTTGGAGCTAGTCCACTAGCTTCTGAGGTTCCCATGATCCGAAGCCTTTTCACCGAG
TTGATAAACATTCTCCATGGAACATCTCCAACAAGCATCCAATCCCCTTCCTTATCTTCATAAGTGAGTA
CAAAGTCTGATGATCCATCTAAAAGCCTTAAAGGTTTAACCTTTTCTCGACAAGTAGTACCTGTCATTCC
AAAGAACATTTCCTCAAGCGTCTGAGCCAAGTTTTCGTAAGACGAATGAGCTCTCATATCCACTTTTCTG
CCTATACCAACTCCATCCATATTCACCTTAACAAACCCTAAGCCCTGAACTTTCGGATTCACCTTCATTG
ACACATCTTTGAGCTCATCATTCTTCACAACTTTCTTCTCCCCGTCTCCTTCTTCCGCTCTTGCTGCCTT
CATAGCTTGGTTATTAACCAAACTGTTCATCCTGTGTAACCCAATTGGTGGCCATCCTACCACTTGACTT
GAACGAGGAGGAGAAGCTCCTTGGTGAGAGGAAGATTCAGCAGAGCGTTTAGACCCAACGGAAGGAAAAT
CCTTAGCAGTAAGAATCCTCCCACGCTCTTTCCACGCGCCACCACCGAGGCTGAGCCCTAATCCCAATTC
CAGCTCACTCTCCGCCGGAAGATTACTCTTCCCCACCTCCAATTCTGACACACCACGCATTTTGAAGCCT
GCTTTTT
