>Addgene plasmid #83849 | pDONR-IAA12_no stop | addgene partial sequence | sequence record 161310 | M13pUC-Fwd 5'-CCCAGTCACGACGTTGTAAAACG-3'
CCAAATAATGATTTTATTTTGACTGATAGTGACCTGTTCGTTGCAACAAATTGATGAGCAATGCTTTTTT
ATAATGCCAACTTTGTACAAAAAAGCAGGCTTCAAAATGCGTGGTGTGTCAGAATTGGAGGTGGGGAAGA
GTAATCTTCCGGCGGAGAGTGAGCTGGAATTGGGATTAGGGCTCAGCCTCGGTGGTGGCGCGTGGAAAGA
GCGTGGGAGGATTCTTACTGCTAAGGATTTTCCTTCCGTTGGGTCTAAACGCTCTGCTGAATCTTCCTCT
CACCAAGGAGCTTCTCCTCCTCGTTCAAGTCAAGTGGTAGGATGGCCACCAATTGGGTTACACAGGATGA
ACAGTTTGGTTAATAACCAAGCTATGAAGGCAGCAAGAGCGGAAGAAGGAGACGGGGAGAAGAAAGTTGT
GAAGAATGATGAGCTCAAAGATGTGTCAATGAAGGTGAATCCGAAAGTTCAGGGCTTAGGGTTTGTTAAG
GTGAATATGGATGGAGTTGGTATAGGCAGAAAAGTGGATATGAGAGCTCATTCGTCTTACGAAAACTTGG
CTCAGACGCTTGAGGAAATGTTCTTTGGAATGACAGGTACTACTTGTCGAGAAAAGGTTAAACCTTTAAG
GCTTTTAGATGGATCATCAGACTTTGTACTCACTTATGAAGATAAGGAAGGGGATTGGATGCTTGTTGGA
GATGTTCCATGGAGAATGTTTATCAACTCGGTGAAAAGGCTTCGGATCATGGGAACCTCAGAAGCTAGTG
GACTAGCTCCAAGACGTCAAGAGCAGAA
